>Addgene plasmid #208798 | pET28a-DONSON-WM | addgene full sequence | sequence record 421921 | Addgene NGS Result
[124 nt withheld, positions 1-124]
C
[91 nt withheld, positions 126-216]
A
[49 nt withheld, positions 218-266]
CCTTTGACGTTGGAGTCCACGTTCTTT
[37 nt withheld, positions 294-330]
ACCCTATCTCGGTCTATTCTTTTGATTTATAAGGGATTTTGCCGATTTCGGCCTATTGGTTAAAAAATGA
GCTGATTTAACAAAAATTTAACGCGAATTTTAACAAAATATTAACGCTTACAATTTAGGTGGCACTTTTC
GGGGAAATGTGCGCGGAACCCCTATTTGTTTATTTTTCTAAATACATTCAAATATGTATCCGCTCATGAA
TTAATTCTTAGAAAAACTCATCGAGCATCAAATGAAACTGCAATTTATTCATATCAGGATTATCAATACC
ATATTTTTGAAAAAGCCGTTTCTGTAATGAAGGAGAAAACTCACCGAGGCAGTTCCATAGGATGGCAAGA
TCCTGGTATCGGTCTGCGATTCCGACTCGTCCAACATCAATACAACCTATTAATTTCTCCTCGTCAAAAA
TAAGGTTATCAAGTGAGAAATCACCATGAGTGACGACTGAATCCGGTGAGAATGGCAAAAGTTTATGCAT
TTCTTTCCAGACTTGTTCAACAGGCCAGCCATTACGCTCGTCATCAAAATCACTCGCATCAACCAAACCG
TTATTCATTCGTGATTGCGCCTGAGCGAGACGAAATACGCGATCGCTGTTAAAAGGACAATTACAAACAG
GAATCGAATGCAACCGGCGCAGGAACACTGCCAGCGCATCAACAATATTTTCACCTGAATCAGGATATTC
TTCTAATACCTGGAATGCTGTTTTCCCGGGGATCGCAGTGGTGAGTAACCATGCATCATCAGGAGTACGG
ATAAAATGCTTGATGGTCGGAAGAGGCATAAATTCCGTCAGCCAGTTTAGTCTGACCATCTCATCTGTAA
CATCATTGGCAACGCTACCTTTGCCATGTTTCAGAAACAACTCTGGCGCATCGGGCTTCCCATACAATCG
ATAGATTGTCGCACCTGATTGCCCGACATTATCGCGAGCCCATTTATACCCATATAAATCAGCATCCATG
TTGGAATTTAATCGCGGCCTAGAGCAAGACGTTTCCCGTTGAATATGGCTCATAACACCCCTTGTATTAC
TGTTTATGTAAGCAGACAGTTTTATTGTTCATGACCAAAATCCCTTAACGTGAGTTTTCGTTCCACTGAG
CGTCAGACCCCGTAGAAAAGATCAAAGGATCTTCTTGAGATCCTTTTTTTCTGCGCGTAATCTGCTGCTT
GCAAACAAAAAAACCACCGCTACCAGCGGTGGTTTGTTTGCCGGATCAAGAGCTACCAACTCTTTTTCCG
AAGGTAACTGGCTTCAGCAGAGCGCAGATACCAAATACTGTCCTTCTAGTGTAGCCGTAGTTAGGCCACC
ACTTCAAGAACTCTGTAGCACCGCCTACATACCTCGCTCTGCTAATCCTGTTACCAGTGGCTGCTGCCAG
TGGCGATAAGTCGTGTCTTACCGGGTTGGACTCAAGACGATAGTTACCGGATAAGGCGCAGCGGTCGGGC
TGAACGGGGGGTTCGTGCACACAGCCCAGCTTGGAGCGAACGACCTACACCGAACTGAGATACCTACAGC
GTGAGCTATGAGAAAGCGCCACGCTTCCCGAAGGGAGAAAGGCGGACAGGTATCCGGTAAGCGGCAGGGT
CGGAACAGGAGAGCGCACGAGGGAGCTTCCAGGGGGAAACGCCTGGTATCTTTATAGTCCTGTCGGGTTT
CGCCACCTCTGACTTGAGCGTCGATTTTTGTGATGCTCGTCAGGGGGGCGGAGCCTATGGAAAAACGCCA
GCAACGCGGCCTTTTTACGGTTCCTGGCCTTTTGCTGGCCTTTTGCTCACATGTTCTTTCCTGCGTTATC
CCCTGATTCTGTGGATAACCGTATTACCGCCTTTGAGTGAGCTGATACCGCTCGCCGCAGCCGAACGACC
GAGCGCAGCGAGTCAGTGAGCGAGGAAGCGGAAGAGCGCCTGATGCGGTATTTTCTCCTTACGCATCTGT
GCGGTATTTCACACCGCAATGGTGCACTCTCAGTACAATCTGCTCTGATGCCGCATAGTTAAGCCAGTAT
ACACTCCGCTATCGCTACGTGACTGGGTCATGGCTGCGCCCCGACACCCGCCAACACCCGCTGACGCGCC
CTGACGGGCTTGTCTGCTCCCGGCATCCGCTTACAGACAAGCTGTGACCGTCTCCGGGAGCTGCATGTGT
CAGAGGTTTTCACCGTCATCACCGAAACGCGCGAGGCAGCTGCGGTAAAGCTCATCAGCGTGGTCGTGAA
GCGATTCACAGATGTCTGCCTGTTCATCCGCGTCCAGCTCGTTGAGTTTCTCCAGAAGCGTTAATGTCTG
GCTTCTGATAAAGCGGGCCATGTTAAGGGCGGTTTTTTCCTGTTTGGTCACTGATGCCTCCGTGTAAGGG
GGATTTCTGTTCATGGGGGTAATGATACCGATGAAACGAGAGAGGATGCTCACGATACGGGTTACTGATG
ATGAACATGCCCGGTTACTGGAACGTTGTGAGGGTAAACAACTGGCGGTATGGATGCGGCGGGACCAGAG
AAAAATCACTCAGGGTCAATGCCAGCGCTTCGTTAATACAGATGTAGGTGTTCCACAGGGTAGCCAGCAG
CATCCTGCGATGCAGATCCGGAACATAATGGTGCAGGGCGCTGACTTCCGCGTTTCCAGACTTTACGAAA
CACGGAAACCGAAGACCATTCATGTTGTTGCTCAGGTCGCAGACGTTTTGCAGCAGCAGTCGCTTCACGT
TCGCTCGCGTATCGGTGATTCATTCTGCTAACCAGTAAGGCAACCCCGCCAGCCTAGCCGGGTCCTCAAC
GACAGGAGCACGATCATGCGCACCCGTGGGGCCGCCATGCCGGCGATAATGGCCTGCTTCTCGCCGAAAC
GTTTGGTGGCGGGACCAGTGACGAAGGCTTGAGCGAGGGCGTGCAAGATTCCGAATACCGCAAGCGACAG
GCCGATCATCGTCGCGCTCCAGCGAAAGCGGTCCTCGCCGAAAATGACCCAGAGCGCTGCCGGCACCTGT
CCTACGAGTTGCATGATAAAGAAGACAGTCATAAGTGCGGCGACGATAGTCATGCCCCGCGCCCACCGGA
AGGAGCTGACTGGGTTGAAGGCTCTCAAGGGCATCGGTCGAGATCCCGGTGCCTAATGAGTGAGCTAACT
TACATTAATTGCGTTGCGCTCACTGCCCGCTTTCCAGTCGGGAAACCTGTCGTGCCAGCTGCATTAATGA
ATCGGCCAACGCGCGGGGAGAGGCGGTTTGCGTATTGGGCGCCAGGGTGGTTTTTCTTTTCACCAGTGAG
ACGGGCAACAGCTGATTGCCCTTCACCGCCTGGCCCTGAGAGAGTTGCAGCAAGCGGTCCACGCTGGTTT
GCCCCAGCAGGCGAAAATCCTGTTTGATGGTGGTTAACGGCGGGATATAACATGAGCTGTCTTCGGTATC
GTCGTATCCCACTACCGAGATATCCGCACCAACGCGCAGCCCGGACTCGGTAATGGCGCGCATTGCGCCC
AGCGCCATCTGATCGTTGGCAACCAGCATCGCAGTGGGAACGATGCCCTCATTCAGCATTTGCATGGTTT
GTTGAAAACCGGACATGGCACTCCAGTCGCCTTCCCGTTCCGCTATCGGCTGAATTTGATTGCGAGTGAG
ATATTTATGCCAGCCAGCCAGACGCAGACGCGCCGAGACAGAACTTAATGGGCCCGCTAACAGCGCGATT
TGCTGGTGACCCAATGCGACCAGATGCTCCACGCCCAGTCGCGTACCGTCTTCATGGGAGAAAATAATAC
TGTTGATGGGTGTCTGGTCAGAGACATCAAGAAATAACGCCGGAACATTAGTGCAGGCAGCTTCCACAGC
AATGGCATCCTGGTCATCCAGCGGATAGTTAATGATCAGCCCACTGACGCGTTGCGCGAGAAGATTGTGC
ACCGCCGCTTTACAGGCTTCGACGCCGCTTCGTTCTACCATCGACACCACCACGCTGGCACCCAGTTGAT
CGGCGCGAGATTTAATCGCCGCGACAATTTGCGACGGCGCGTGCAGGGCCAGACTGGAGGTGGCAACGCC
AATCAGCAACGACTGTTTGCCCGCCAGTTGTTGTGCCACGCGGTTGGGAATGTAATTCAGCTCCGCCATC
GCCGCTTCCACTTTTTCCCGCGTTTTCGCAGAAACGTGGCTGGCCTGGTTCACCACGCGGGAAACGGTCT
GATAAGAGACACCGGCATACTCTGCGACATCGTATAACGTTACTGGTTTCACATTCACCACCCTGAATTG
ACTCTCTTCCGGGCGCTATCATGCCATACCGCGAAAGGTTTTGCGCCATTCGATGGTGTCCGGGATCTCG
ACGCTCTCCCTTATGCGACTCCTGCATTAGGAAGCAGCCCAGTAGTAGGTTGAGGCCGTTGAGCACCGCC
GCCGCAAGGAATGGTGCATGCAAGGAGATGGCGCCCAACAGTCCCCCGGCCACGGGGCCTGCCACCATAC
CCACGCCGAAACAAGCGCTCATGAGCCCGAAGTGGCGAGCCCGATCTTCCCCATCGGTGATGTCGGCGAT
ATAGGCGCCAGCAACCGCACCTGTGGCGCCGGTGATGCCGGCCACGATGCGTCCGGCGTAGAGGATCGAG
ATCTCGATCCCGCGAAATTAATACGACTCACTATAGGGGAATTGTGAGCGGATAACAATTCCCCTCTAGA
AATAATTTTGTTTAACTTTAAGAAGGAGATATACCATGGGCCATCACCATCACCATCACGAACAAAAACT
CATCTCAGAAGAGGATCTGGCCGAGCTACTGCCCGGATATTCCCCGAGCTTCAAGAAACCCTCGGAGATT
CTCCGATTAAGTAGACGGAGGAGCAGGAGCGAGGCTTCCAAGACCGGCCTTTCTCCGTTTTCCCCGGGGG
ATGTGATTAAGAGAGTCCCCGGGCTGCGGCCTTTCTCCCCTGGGCCGAACAAGGGAGCCGGTGTAAAGCG
GCGGAACCCATTTGCCAGCCTAGAGAATACGGTGTGTAGTCCTGTCAAGCGCCGAGCGGAGACTGTAGCG
GAATATGGAGCCGCTTCCCTCGAGCCCCGGGCACTTTCAGCTGTGCGGCCCTCCTGCTTGGGACAGGACA
GCCCGGAGCCCCCGCAGTTTAATTCAGTTGAAGATGTGATTTGGGGAGATCCTCTTGCCGCTGATGCCGA
TCCACTTGTAAAGACCGAATCCCCCGAGAAGCCAGCTCCAGCCTGTGAGATACCTAAGGGATCCGTGACT
TTTCCTGCTGACTGGAGTTTAAAGACCCGCTTGCTGTTCACATCGTCTCATTCATTTAGTTGGGCCGATC
ACCTAAAAGCCCAAGAAGAAGCACAAGGCCTAGTAATGCAGTGCCGTGCCACCGCAGTCAATCTGCCGCA
TAGTATTCAGGAGCCAAAGTTATCCACAGACCTACGATGTGCCTTTCAGCAAAGTCTTGTGCACTGGATT
CATCCGTCGCTTCCTTTGGTACAGCTTTTTCCAAGGATTGGGGTAGATCGCAAGATGGCCGGCAAAAACA
CTCCTTGGTCTCAGGATGAATCATTGCAGCAAGTCCTAATGAGTGAATGGGCTCTGAGTTTTACGTCCTT
GTATAATTTACTGAAAGCCAAACTGTGTCCATATTTCTATGTGTGTACGTATCAGTTCACTGTGTTGTTC
CGTGCGGCCGGGCTTGCAGGAAGTGATGTCATTACTGCGGTCATGTCGCCCACAACCAGAGGTTTAAGGG
AAGCCATGAAAAATGAAGGAATCACTTTCTCCCAGCCACTAGTAGAAGATGATACTGGCAAAAAGCAAAA
GAAACCGGAAGCAGCTTCACAAGGAGACATAAATCCTGAGAAAGAAAATGGCACAGCAGAAGCAGATGAG
GCATCGGATGAAAGCGATGAAGATGAAAGCTTCTCTTGGCTAGAAGAGATGGGAGTTGAAGATAAAATTA
AAAAGCCAGATTCAATATCTATTAAACTCCGTAAAGAGAAGAATGAAGTGAAACTAGACCATAAGCCTGA
ATCCGTTGTATTGGTGAAAGGTACAAACACGTTCACTTTACTGAACTTCCTCATAAACTGTAAGAGTATT
GTCGCTGCTGCTGGTCTCCAAGCCGGGCTTCCTCCCACTCTGCTGTCTCCAGTCGCATTCCGAGGAGCAA
CAACGCACGCGCTTAAGGCAAGGAGTGTGAATGTGAAGACTCGGGTGAACTCTGGTTATAAGGATCAGTT
TAGTCTGGAGATAACTGGCCCTATTATGCCCCATTCACTGCACTCTCTGACGATGTTACTTCAGTCTGCG
CAAAGAGGGAGCTTTTCTGCAGGACTCTATACTCATGAGCCAACTGCAGTTTTTAATACTCCCATCCACT
CTCAAGCTGTGAAGGAGATTTCTGCAGATCTGCAAAACTGTGGCCTTCACCCATGTACAGTAGAACAGCT
CACCCAAGTGAATGAACTGGGAAAGCTCTCTCTGCGCCACCTGGAAATGACCGACTACAGGTACACCTGG
AAATAAGAATTCGAGCTCCGTCGACAAGCTTGCGGCCGCACTCGAGCACCACCACCACCACCACTGAGAT
CCGGCTGCTAACAAAGCCCGAAAGGAAGCTGAGTTGGCTGCTGCCACCGCTGAGCAATAACTAGCATAAC
CCCTTGGGGCCTCTAAACGGGTCTTGAGGGGTTTTTTGCTGAAAGGAGGAACTATATCCGGATTGGCGAA
TGGG
Features (pLannotate 1.2.2; 20 found; start..end, strand, type, name):
      1..429     +  rep_origin     f1 ori (sequence partly withheld): f1 bacteriophage origin of replication; arrow indicates direction of (+) strand synthesis
    482..539     +  promoter       AmpR promoter (fragment): bla
    548..1363    -  CDS            KanR: aminoglycoside phosphotransferase; aph(3')-Ia; confers resistance to kanamycin in bacteria or G418 (Geneticin®) in eukaryotes
   1485..2073    +  rep_origin     ori: high-copy-number ColE1/pMB1/pBR322/pUC origin of replication
   2259..2398    -  misc_feature   bom: basis of mobility region from pBR322
   2500..2691    -  CDS            rop: Rop protein, which maintains plasmids at low copy number; rop
   2708..3088    +  CDS            YPB1_ECOLX: Protein predicted: Swiss-Prot protein existence level 4. From Escherichia coli.
   3160..3451    -  CDS            TcR (fragment): tetracycline efflux protein; tet; confers resistance to tetracycline
   3466..3487    -  protein_bind   CAP binding site: CAP binding activates transcription in the presence of cAMP. E. coli catabolite activator protein
   3500..4582    -  CDS            lacI: lac repressor; lacI; The lac repressor binds to the lac operator to inhibit transcription in E. coli. This inhibition can be relieved by adding lactose or isopropyl-β-D-thiogalactopyranoside (IPTG).
   4583..4660    -  promoter       lacI promoter: lacI
   4668..4947    -  CDS            TcR (fragment): tetracycline efflux protein; tet; confers resistance to tetracycline
   4969..4987    +  promoter       T7 promoter: promoter for bacteriophage T7 RNA polymerase
   4988..5012    +  protein_bind   lac operator: The lac repressor binds to the lac operator to inhibit transcription in E. coli. This inhibition can be relieved by adding lactose or isopropyl-β-D-thiogalactopyranoside (IPTG). lac repressor encoded by lacI
   5027..5049    +  RBS            RBS: efficient ribosome binding site from bacteriophage T7 gene 10 (Olins and Rangwala, 1989)
   5062..5079    +  CDS            7xHis (fragment): 6xHis affinity tag
   5122..6843    +  CDS            DONSON: DONS_HUMAN - Also known as C21orf60. Experimental evidence at protein level: Swiss-Prot protein existence level 1. Replisome component that maintains genome stability by protecting stalled or damaged replication forks. After the induction of replication stress, required for the stabilization of stalled replication forks, the efficient activation of the intra-S-phase and G/2M cell-cycle checkpoints and the maintenance of genome stability. From Homo sapiens (Human).
   6887..6904    +  CDS            9xHis (fragment): 9xHis affinity tag
   6914..6963    +  CDS            SET1 (fragment): solubility-enhancement tag derived from T7 phage gene 10B
   6971..7018    +  terminator     T7 terminator: transcription terminator for bacteriophage T7 RNA polymerase
