[The description below was written by a language model from this plasmid's Addgene catalogue record and pLannotate feature annotations shown in this document.]
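Description:
pET28a-DONSON-WM is a bacterial expression plasmid built on the pET28a backbone, about 7.05 kb in total, for producing a mutant form of Xenopus laevis DONSON (protein downstream neighbor of son homolog) in E. coli. It is selected with kanamycin through an aph(3')-Ia resistance gene and replicates from a ColE1/pBR322-type origin accompanied by the bom and rop elements. The catalogue lists it as high copy, although rop normally moderates copy number. An f1 phage origin is also present, and the short tetracycline-resistance and AmpR promoter fragments in the annotation are non-functional backbone remnants.

The expression cassette follows the standard pET layout: a T7 promoter followed by a lac operator, the T7 gene 10 ribosome binding site, an N-terminal His6 tag, the DONSON coding sequence and a T7 terminator. The plasmid-borne lacI gene supplies repressor, so transcription requires a host providing T7 RNA polymerase and is induced with IPTG. The record states that a Myc tag also lies at the N terminus. The feature table does not annotate it, but the gap between the His tag and the DONSON open reading frame could accommodate it. The automated annotation matched the insert to human DONSON by homology, whereas the catalogue identifies it as the frog donson.L gene carrying two substitutions, W234L and M463T. A second His-tag sequence downstream of the insert belongs to the backbone, and the record does not state whether it is translated.

The associated study addresses the structural mechanism of dimeric DONSON in replicative helicase activation. The construct therefore serves to make affinity-purifiable, Myc-detectable mutant protein, presumably for comparison with wild type. The record does not state the specific functional effect of the two mutations.
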