Addgene plasmid #208798: pET28a-DONSON-WM
Purpose: Xenopus laevis His6-Myc-DONSON (W234L, M463T)
Depositing lab: Aga Gambus. Depositing organization: University of Birmingham. Publication: The structural mechanism of dimeric DONSON in replicative helicase activation. Cvetkovic MA, Passaretti P, Butryn A, Reynolds-Winczura A, Kingsley G, Skagia A, Fernandez-Cuesta C, Poovathumkadavil D, George R, Chauhan AS, Jhujh SS, Stewart GS, Gambus A, Costa A. Mol Cell. 2023 Nov 16;83(22):4017-4031.e9. doi: 10.1016/j.molcel.2023.09.029. Epub 2023 Oct 10. PubMed 37820732.
Backbone
  Vector backbone: pET28a
  Backbone size w/o insert (bp): 5369
  Total vector size (bp): 7054
  Vector type: Bacterial Expression
Growth in bacteria
  Bacterial resistance: Kanamycin, 50 μg/mL
  Growth temperature: 37°C
  Growth strain: DH5alpha
  Growth instructions: Expression overnight at 18°C
  Copy number: High Copy
Gene/Insert
  Gene/Insert name: DONSON (alt name: Protein downstream neighbor of son homolog)
  Species: X. laevis (frog)
  Insert size (bp): 1791
  Mutation: W234L; M463T
  GenBank ID: NM_001095087.1 NP_001088556.1
  Entrez Gene: donson.L (a.k.a. XELAEV_18011478mg, donson)
  Promoter: T7
  Tag / fusion protein: His (N terminal on insert); Myc (N terminal on insert)
  Cloning method: Unknown
  Sequencing primers: 5′ TAATACGACTCACTATAGGG; 3′ GCTAGTTATTGCTCAGCGG
Terms and licenses: Academic/Nonprofit Terms; Industry Terms: Not Available to Industry
How to cite: pET28a-DONSON-WM was a gift from Aga Gambus (Addgene plasmid # 208798 ; http://n2t.net/addgene:208798 ; RRID:Addgene_208798)
